>Addgene plasmid #193266 | CABE-T2.23 | addgene full sequence | sequence record 379833 | Addgene NGS Result
AAGCTACAACAAGGCAAGGCTTGACCGACAATTGCATGAAGAATCTGCTTAGGGTTAGGCGTTTTGCGCT
GCTTCGCGATGTACGGGCCAGATATACGCGTTGACATTGATTATTGACTAGTTATTAATAGTAATCAATT
ACGGGGTCATTAGTTCATAGCCCATATATGGAGTTCCGCGTTACATAACTTACGGTAAATGGCCCGCCTG
GCTGACCGCCCAACGACCCCCGCCCATTGACGTCAATAATGACGTATGTTCCCATAGTAACGCCAATAGG
GACTTTCCATTGACGTCAATGGGTGGAGTATTTACGGTAAACTGCCCACTTGGCAGTACATCAAGTGTAT
CATATGCCAAGTACGCCCCCTATTGACGTCAATGACGGTAAATGGCCCGCCTGGCATTATGCCCAGTACA
TGACCTTATGGGACTTTCCTACTTGGCAGTACATCTACGTATTAGTCATCGCTATTACCATGGTGATGCG
GTTTTGGCAGTACATCAATGGGCGTGGATAGCGGTTTGACTCACGGGGATTTCCAAGTCTCCACCCCATT
GACGTCAATGGGAGTTTGTTTTGGCACCAAAATCAACGGGACTTTCCAAAATGTCGTAACAACTCCGCCC
CATTGACGCAAATGGGCGGTAGGCGTGTACGGTGGGAGGTCTATATAAGCAGAGCTGGTTTAGTGAACCG
TCAGATCCGCTAGAGATCCGCGGCCGCTAATACGACTCACTATAGGGAGAGCCGCCACCATGTCCGAAAG
CGAGTTTTCCCATGAGTACTGGATGAGACACGCATTGACTCTCGCAAAGAGGGCTCGAGATGAACGCCAT
GTGCCCGTGGGGGCAGTACTCGTGCTCAACAATCGCGTAATCGGCGAAGGTTGGAATAGGGCAAAGGGAC
TCCACGACCCCACTGCACATGCGGAAATCATGGCCCTTCGACAGGGAGGGCTTGTGATGCAGAATTATCG
ACTTTACGATGCGACGCTGTACTCGACGTTTGAACCTTGCGTAATGTGCGCGGGAGCTATGATTCACTCC
CGCATTGGACGAGTTGTATTCGGTGTTCGCAACGCCAAGACGGGTGCCGCAGGTTCACTGATGGACGTGC
TGCATCATCCAGGCATGAACCACCGGGTAGAAATCACAGAAGGCATATTGGCGGACGAATGTGCGGAGCT
GTTGTGTCGTTTTTTTCGCATGCCCAGGCGTGTCTTTAACGCCAGCAAAAAAGCACAATCCTCTACTGAC
TCTGGTGGTTCTTCTGGTGGTTCTAGCGGCAGCGAGACTCCCGGGACCTCAGAGTCCGCCACACCCGAAA
GTTCTGGTGGTTCTTCTGGTGGTTCTGACAAGAAGTACAGCATCGGCCTGGCCATCGGCACCAACTCTGT
GGGCTGGGCCGTGATCACCGACGAGTACAAGGTGCCCAGCAAGAAATTCAAGGTGCTGGGCAACACCGAC
CGGCACAGCATCAAGAAGAACCTGATCGGAGCCCTGCTGTTCGACAGCGGCGAAACAGCCGAGGCCACCC
GGCTGAAGAGAACCGCCAGAAGAAGATACACCAGACGGAAGAACCGGATCTGCTATCTGCAAGAGATCTT
CAGCAACGAGATGGCCAAGGTGGACGACAGCTTCTTCCACAGACTGGAAGAGTCCTTCCTGGTGGAAGAG
GATAAGAAGCACGAGCGGCACCCCATCTTCGGCAACATCGTGGACGAGGTGGCCTACCACGAGAAGTACC
CCACCATCTACCACCTGAGAAAGAAACTGGTGGACAGCACCGACAAGGCCGACCTGCGGCTGATCTATCT
GGCCCTGGCCCACATGATCAAGTTCCGGGGCCACTTCCTGATCGAGGGCGACCTGAACCCCGACAACAGC
GACGTGGACAAGCTGTTCATCCAGCTGGTGCAGACCTACAACCAGCTGTTCGAGGAAAACCCCATCAACG
CCAGCGGCGTGGACGCCAAGGCCATCCTGTCTGCCAGACTGAGCAAGAGCAGACGGCTGGAAAATCTGAT
CGCCCAGCTGCCCGGCGAGAAGAAGAATGGCCTGTTCGGAAACCTGATTGCCCTGAGCCTGGGCCTGACC
CCCAACTTCAAGAGCAACTTCGACCTGGCCGAGGATGCCAAACTGCAGCTGAGCAAGGACACCTACGACG
ACGACCTGGACAACCTGCTGGCCCAGATCGGCGACCAGTACGCCGACCTGTTTCTGGCCGCCAAGAACCT
GTCCGACGCCATCCTGCTGAGCGACATCCTGAGAGTGAACACCGAGATCACCAAGGCCCCCCTGAGCGCC
TCTATGATCAAGAGATACGACGAGCACCACCAGGACCTGACCCTGCTGAAAGCTCTCGTGCGGCAGCAGC
TGCCTGAGAAGTACAAAGAGATTTTCTTCGACCAGAGCAAGAACGGCTACGCCGGCTACATTGACGGCGG
AGCCAGCCAGGAAGAGTTCTACAAGTTCATCAAGCCCATCCTGGAAAAGATGGACGGCACCGAGGAACTG
CTCGTGAAGCTGAACAGAGAGGACCTGCTGCGGAAGCAGCGGACCTTCGACAACGGCAGCATCCCCCACC
AGATCCACCTGGGAGAGCTGCACGCCATTCTGCGGCGGCAGGAAGATTTTTACCCATTCCTGAAGGACAA
CCGGGAAAAGATCGAGAAGATCCTGACCTTCCGCATCCCCTACTACGTGGGCCCTCTGGCCAGGGGAAAC
AGCAGATTCGCCTGGATGACCAGAAAGAGCGAGGAAACCATCACCCCCTGGAACTTCGAGGAAGTGGTGG
ACAAGGGCGCTTCCGCCCAGAGCTTCATCGAGCGGATGACCAACTTCGATAAGAACCTGCCCAACGAGAA
GGTGCTGCCCAAGCACAGCCTGCTGTACGAGTACTTCACCGTGTATAACGAGCTGACCAAAGTGAAATAC
GTGACCGAGGGAATGAGAAAGCCCGCCTTCCTGAGCGGCGAGCAGAAAAAGGCCATCGTGGACCTGCTGT
TCAAGACCAACCGGAAAGTGACCGTGAAGCAGCTGAAAGAGGACTACTTCAAGAAAATCGAGTGCTTCGA
CTCCGTGGAAATCTCCGGCGTGGAAGATCGGTTCAACGCCTCCCTGGGCACATACCACGATCTGCTGAAA
ATTATCAAGGACAAGGACTTCCTGGACAATGAGGAAAACGAGGACATTCTGGAAGATATCGTGCTGACCC
TGACACTGTTTGAGGACAGAGAGATGATCGAGGAACGGCTGAAAACCTATGCCCACCTGTTCGACGACAA
AGTGATGAAGCAGCTGAAGCGGCGGAGATACACCGGCTGGGGCAGGCTGAGCCGGAAGCTGATCAACGGC
ATCCGGGACAAGCAGTCCGGCAAGACAATCCTGGATTTCCTGAAGTCCGACGGCTTCGCCAACAGAAACT
TCATGCAGCTGATCCACGACGACAGCCTGACCTTTAAAGAGGACATCCAGAAAGCCCAGGTGTCCGGCCA
GGGCGATAGCCTGCACGAGCACATTGCCAATCTGGCCGGCAGCCCCGCCATTAAGAAGGGCATCCTGCAG
ACAGTGAAGGTGGTGGACGAGCTCGTGAAAGTGATGGGCCGGCACAAGCCCGAGAACATCGTGATCGAAA
TGGCCAGAGAGAACCAGACCACCCAGAAGGGACAGAAGAACAGCCGCGAGAGAATGAAGCGGATCGAAGA
GGGCATCAAAGAGCTGGGCAGCCAGATCCTGAAAGAACACCCCGTGGAAAACACCCAGCTGCAGAACGAG
AAGCTGTACCTGTACTACCTGCAGAATGGGCGGGATATGTACGTGGACCAGGAACTGGACATCAACCGGC
TGTCCGACTACGATGTGGACCATATCGTGCCTCAGAGCTTTCTGAAGGACGACTCCATCGACAACAAGGT
GCTGACCAGAAGCGACAAGAACCGGGGCAAGAGCGACAACGTGCCCTCCGAAGAGGTCGTGAAGAAGATG
AAGAACTACTGGCGGCAGCTGCTGAACGCCAAGCTGATTACCCAGAGAAAGTTCGACAATCTGACCAAGG
CCGAGAGAGGCGGCCTGAGCGAACTGGATAAGGCCGGCTTCATCAAGAGACAGCTGGTGGAAACCCGGCA
GATCACAAAGCACGTGGCACAGATCCTGGACTCCCGGATGAACACTAAGTACGACGAGAATGACAAGCTG
ATCCGGGAAGTGAAAGTGATCACCCTGAAGTCCAAGCTGGTGTCCGATTTCCGGAAGGATTTCCAGTTTT
ACAAAGTGCGCGAGATCAACAACTACCACCACGCCCACGACGCCTACCTGAACGCCGTCGTGGGAACCGC
CCTGATCAAAAAGTACCCTAAGCTGGAAAGCGAGTTCGTGTACGGCGACTACAAGGTGTACGACGTGCGG
AAGATGATCGCCAAGAGCGAGCAGGAAATCGGCAAGGCTACCGCCAAGTACTTCTTCTACAGCAACATCA
TGAACTTTTTCAAGACCGAGATTACCCTGGCCAACGGCGAGATCCGGAAGCGGCCTCTGATCGAGACAAA
CGGCGAAACCGGGGAGATCGTGTGGGATAAGGGCCGGGATTTTGCCACCGTGCGGAAAGTGCTGAGCATG
CCCCAAGTGAATATCGTGAAAAAGACCGAGGTGCAGACAGGCGGCTTCAGCAAAGAGTCTATCCTGCCCA
AGAGGAACAGCGATAAGCTGATCGCCAGAAAGAAGGACTGGGACCCTAAGAAGTACGGCGGCTTCGACAG
CCCCACCGTGGCCTATTCTGTGCTGGTGGTGGCCAAAGTGGAAAAGGGCAAGTCCAAGAAACTGAAGAGT
GTGAAAGAGCTGCTGGGGATCACCATCATGGAAAGAAGCAGCTTCGAGAAGAATCCCATCGACTTTCTGG
AAGCCAAGGGCTACAAAGAAGTGAAAAAGGACCTGATCATCAAGCTGCCTAAGTACTCCCTGTTCGAGCT
GGAAAACGGCCGGAAGAGAATGCTGGCCTCTGCCGGCGAACTGCAGAAGGGAAACGAACTGGCCCTGCCC
TCCAAATATGTGAACTTCCTGTACCTGGCCAGCCACTATGAGAAGCTGAAGGGCTCCCCCGAGGATAATG
AGCAGAAACAGCTGTTTGTGGAACAGCACAAGCACTACCTGGACGAGATCATCGAGCAGATCAGCGAGTT
CTCCAAGAGAGTGATCCTGGCCGACGCTAATCTGGACAAAGTGCTGTCCGCCTACAACAAGCACCGGGAT
AAGCCCATCAGAGAGCAGGCCGAGAATATCATCCACCTGTTTACCCTGACCAATCTGGGAGCCCCTGCCG
CCTTCAAGTACTTTGACACCACCATCGACCGGAAGAGGTACACCAGCACCAAAGAGGTGCTGGACGCCAC
CCTGATCCACCAGAGCATCACCGGCCTGTACGAGACACGGATCGACCTGTCTCAGCTGGGAGGTGACTCT
GGTGGAAGCGGAGGATCTGGCGGCAGCACCAATCTGAGCGACATCATCGAGAAAGAGACAGGCAAGCAGC
TGGTCATCCAAGAGTCCATCCTGATGCTGCCTGAAGAGGTGGAAGAAGTGATCGGCAACAAGCCCGAGTC
CGACATCCTGGTGCACACCGCCTACGATGAGAGCACCGACGAGAACGTGATGCTGCTGACCTCTGACGCC
CCTGAGTACAAGCCTTGGGCTCTCGTGATCCAGGACAGCAACGGCGAGAACAAGATCAAGATGCTGAGCG
GCGGCTCTGGTGGCTCTGGCGGATCTACAAACCTGTCCGATATTATTGAGAAAGAAACCGGGAAACAGCT
CGTGATTCAAGAGTCTATTCTCATGCTCCCGGAAGAAGTCGAGGAAGTCATTGGAAACAAGCCTGAGAGC
GATATTCTGGTCCATACAGCCTACGACGAGTCTACCGATGAGAATGTCATGCTCCTCACCAGCGACGCTC
CCGAGTATAAGCCATGGGCACTTGTCATTCAGGACTCCAATGGGGAAAACAAAATCAAAATGCTCCCAAA
GAAAAAACGCAAGGTGGAGGGAGCTGATAAGCGCACCGCCGATGGTTCCGAGTTCGAAAGCCCCAAGAAG
AAGAGGAAAGTCTAACCGGTCATCATCACCATCACCATTGAGTTTAAACCCGCTGATCAGCCTCGACTGT
GCCTTCTAGTTGCCAGCCATCTGTTGTTTGCCCCTCCCCCGTGCCTTCCTTGACCCTGGAAGGTGCCACT
CCCACTGTCCTTTCCTAATAAAATGAGGAAATTGCATCGCATTGTCTGAGTAGGTGTCATTCTATTCTGG
GGGGTGGGGTGGGGCAGGACAGCAAGGGGGAGGATTGGGAAGACAATAGCAGGCATGCTGGGGATGCGGT
GGGCTCTATGGCTTCTGAGGCGGAAAGAACCAGCTGGGGCTCGATACCGTCGACCTCTAGCTAGAGCTTG
GCGTAATCATGGTCATAGCTGTTTCCTGTGTGAAATTGTTATCCGCTCACAATTCCACACAACATACGAG
CCGGAAGCATAAAGTGTAAAGCCTAGGGTGCCTAATGAGTGAGCTAACTCACATTAATTGCGTTGCGCTC
ACTGCCCGCTTTCCAGTCGGGAAACCTGTCGTGCCAGCTGCATTAATGAATCGGCCAACGCGCGGGGAGA
GGCGGTTTGCGTATTGGGCGCTCTTCCGCTTCCTCGCTCACTGACTCGCTGCGCTCGGTCGTTCGGCTGC
GGCGAGCGGTATCAGCTCACTCAAAGGCGGTAATACGGTTATCCACAGAATCAGGGGATAACGCAGGAAA
GAACATGTGAGCAAAAGGCCAGCAAAAGGCCAGGAACCGTAAAAAGGCCGCGTTGCTGGCGTTTTTCCAT
AGGCTCCGCCCCCCTGACGAGCATCACAAAAATCGACGCTCAAGTCAGAGGTGGCGAAACCCGACAGGAC
TATAAAGATACCAGGCGTTTCCCCCTGGAAGCTCCCTCGTGCGCTCTCCTGTTCCGACCCTGCCGCTTAC
CGGATACCTGTCCGCCTTTCTCCCTTCGGGAAGCGTGGCGCTTTCTCATAGCTCACGCTGTAGGTATCTC
AGTTCGGTGTAGGTCGTTCGCTCCAAGCTGGGCTGTGTGCACGAACCCCCCGTTCAGCCCGACCGCTGCG
CCTTATCCGGTAACTATCGTCTTGAGTCCAACCCGGTAAGACACGACTTATCGCCACTGGCAGCAGCCAC
TGGTAACAGGATTAGCAGAGCGAGGTATGTAGGCGGTGCTACAGAGTTCTTGAAGTGGTGGCCTAACTAC
GGCTACACTAGAAGAACAGTATTTGGTATCTGCGCTCTGCTGAAGCCAGTTACCTTCGGAAAAAGAGTTG
GTAGCTCTTGATCCGGCAAACAAACCACCGCTGGTAGCGGTGGTTTTTTTGTTTGCAAGCAGCAGATTAC
GCGCAGAAAAAAAGGATCTCAAGAAGATCCTTTGATCTTTTCTACGGGGTCTGACGCTCAGTGGAACGAA
AACTCACGTTAAGGGATTTTGGTCATGAGATTATCAAAAAGGATCTTCACCTAGATCCTTTTAAATTAAA
AATGAAGTTTTAAATCAATCTAAAGTATATATGAGTAAACTTGGTCTGACAGTTACCAATGCTTAATCAG
TGAGGCACCTATCTCAGCGATCTGTCTATTTCGTTCATCCATAGTTGCCTGACTCCCCGTCGTGTAGATA
ACTACGATACGGGAGGGCTTACCATCTGGCCCCAGTGCTGCAATGATACCGCGAGACCCACGCTCACCGG
CTCCAGATTTATCAGCAATAAACCAGCCAGCCGGAAGGGCCGAGCGCAGAAGTGGTCCTGCAACTTTATC
CGCCTCCATCCAGTCTATTAATTGTTGCCGGGAAGCTAGAGTAAGTAGTTCGCCAGTTAATAGTTTGCGC
AACGTTGTTGCCATTGCTACAGGCATCGTGGTGTCACGCTCGTCGTTTGGTATGGCTTCATTCAGCTCCG
GTTCCCAACGATCAAGGCGAGTTACATGATCCCCCATGTTGTGCAAAAAAGCGGTTAGCTCCTTCGGTCC
TCCGATCGTTGTCAGAAGTAAGTTGGCCGCAGTGTTATCACTCATGGTTATGGCAGCACTGCATAATTCT
CTTACTGTCATGCCATCCGTAAGATGCTTTTCTGTGACTGGTGAGTACTCAACCAAGTCATTCTGAGAAT
AGTGTATGCGGCGACCGAGTTGCTCTTGCCCGGCGTCAATACGGGATAATACCGCGCCACATAGCAGAAC
TTTAAAAGTGCTCATCATTGGAAAACGTTCTTCGGGGCGAAAACTCTCAAGGATCTTACCGCTGTTGAGA
TCCAGTTCGATGTAACCCACTCGTGCACCCAACTGATCTTCAGCATCTTTTACTTTCACCAGCGTTTCTG
GGTGAGCAAAAACAGGAAGGCAAAATGCCGCAAAAAAGGGAATAAGGGCGACACGGAAATGTTGAATACT
CATACTCTTCCTTTTTCAATATTATTGAAGCATTTATCAGGGTTATTGTCTCATGAGCGGATACATATTT
GAATGTATTTAGAAAAATAAACAAATAGGGGTTCCGCGCACATTTCCCCGAAAAGTGCCACCTGACGTCG
ACGGATCGGGAGATCGATCTCCCGATCCCCTAGGGTCGACTCTCAGTACAATCTGCTCTGATGCCGCATA
GTTAAGCCAGTATCTGCTCCCTGCTTGTGTGTTGGAGGTCGCTGAGTAGTGCGCGAGCAAAATTT
Features (pLannotate 1.2.2; 18 found; start..end, strand, type, name):
    103..482     +  enhancer       CMV enhancer: human cytomegalovirus immediate early enhancer
    483..686     +  promoter       CMV promoter: human cytomegalovirus (CMV) immediate early promoter
    728..746     +  promoter       T7 promoter: promoter for bacteriophage T7 RNA polymerase
    771..1260    +  CDS            TadA*(7.10) (fragment): DNA adenosine deaminase evolved from the E. coli tRNA adenosine deaminase TadA (Gaudelli et al., 2017)
   1357..2958    +  CDS            dCas9(N): N-terminal portion of catalytically inactive Streptococcus pyogenes dCas9 carrying the D10A mutation (Zetsche et al., 2015)
   2959..5453    +  CDS            Cas9(C) (fragment): C-terminal portion of Streptococcus pyogenes Cas9 (Zetsche et al., 2015)
   5767..6015    +  CDS            UGI: UNGI_BPPB2 - Experimental evidence at protein level: Swiss-Prot protein existence level 1. This protein binds specifically and reversibly to the host uracil-DNA glycosylase, preventing removal of uracil residues from PBS2 DNA by the host uracil-excision repair system. From Bacillus phage PBS2 (Bacteriophage PBS2).
   6157..6381    +  polyA_signal   bGH poly(A) signal: bovine growth hormone polyadenylation signal
   6385..6406    +  promoter       SV40 promoter (fragment): SV40 enhancer and early promoter
   6411..6427    +  misc_feature   MCS (fragment): pBluescript multiple cloning site
   6476..6492    -  protein_bind   lac operator: The lac repressor binds to the lac operator to inhibit transcription in E. coli. This inhibition can be relieved by adding lactose or isopropyl-β-D-thiogalactopyranoside (IPTG). lac repressor encoded by lacI
   6500..6530    -  promoter       lac promoter: promoter for the E. coli lac operon
   6545..6566    -  protein_bind   CAP binding site: CAP binding activates transcription in the presence of cAMP. E. coli catabolite activator protein
   6579..6671    -  CDS            lacI (fragment): lac repressor; lacI; The lac repressor binds to the lac operator to inhibit transcription in E. coli. This inhibition can be relieved by adding lactose or isopropyl-β-D-thiogalactopyranoside (IPTG).
   6854..7442    -  rep_origin     ori: high-copy-number ColE1/pMB1/pBR322/pUC origin of replication
   7613..8473    -  CDS            AmpR: β-lactamase; bla; confers resistance to ampicillin, carbenicillin, and related antibiotics
   8474..8578    -  promoter       AmpR promoter: bla
   8649..8693    -  misc_feature   bom (fragment): basis of mobility region from pBR322
