[The description below was written by a language model from this plasmid's Addgene catalogue record and pLannotate feature annotations shown in this document.]
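Description:
CABE-T2.23 is a mammalian expression plasmid of about 8.7 kb, built on a CMV/pBR322-type backbone, that encodes a TadA-derived base editor for transient expression in mammalian cells. It is propagated in E. coli through a high-copy ColE1/pUC-type origin and selected with ampicillin via a β-lactamase gene driven by its own promoter. Short remnants of lac regulatory elements, a lacI fragment, a pBluescript polylinker fragment, an SV40 promoter fragment and a partial bom site are also annotated. These appear to be backbone leftovers rather than functional parts, and no mammalian selection marker is annotated.

The payload is a single open reading frame driven by the human CMV immediate-early enhancer and promoter and terminated by the bovine growth hormone polyadenylation signal. A T7 promoter lies just upstream of the coding region and could support in vitro transcription. The fusion begins with a deaminase domain that the annotation matches to a fragment of TadA*(7.10), the evolved E. coli tRNA adenosine deaminase. The record states that this domain carries further TadA mutations but does not list them. Next comes Streptococcus pyogenes Cas9 carrying D10A. The software labels its N-terminal part as dCas9, but the record lists only D10A, which is consistent with a nickase. A uracil glycosylase inhibitor (UGI) from Bacillus phage PBS2 follows, and it blocks excision of uracil formed by cytosine deamination. An unannotated gap of about 300 nt between Cas9 and the UGI is not explained by the record.

According to the associated publication title, the construct belongs to a series of cytosine base editors generated from TadA variants. A guide RNA is not encoded here and would have to be supplied separately to direct editing to a target site.
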