Addgene plasmid #193266: CABE-T2.23
Purpose: Expression of CABE-T2.23 base editor in mammalian cells, CMV promoter
Depositing lab: Nicole Gaudelli. Depositing organization: Beam Therapeutics. Publication: Improved cytosine base editors generated from TadA variants. Lam DK, Feliciano PR, Arif A, Bohnuud T, Fernandez TP, Gehrke JM, Grayson P, Lee KD, Ortega MA, Sawyer C, Schwaegerle ND, Peraro L, Young L, Lee SJ, Ciaramella G, Gaudelli NM. Nat Biotechnol. 2023 Jan 9. doi: 10.1038/s41587-022-01611-9. PubMed 36624149.
Backbone
  Vector backbone: CMV/pBR322
  Vector type: Mammalian Expression
Growth in bacteria
  Bacterial resistance: Ampicillin, 100 μg/mL
  Growth temperature: 37°C
  Growth strain: DH5alpha
  Copy number: High Copy
Gene/Insert
  Gene/Insert name: CABE-T2.23
  Species: Other
  Mutation: D10A (Cas9), TadA mutations within
  Promoter: CMV
  Cloning method: Ligation Independent Cloning
Terms and licenses: Academic/Nonprofit Terms; Industry Terms: Not Available to Industry
How to cite: CABE-T2.23 was a gift from Nicole Gaudelli (Addgene plasmid # 193266 ; http://n2t.net/addgene:193266 ; RRID:Addgene_193266)
